>Addgene plasmid #167788 | MAC_N_PAX8 | addgene full sequence | sequence record 336806 | Addgene NGS Result
GACATTGATTATTGACTAGTTATTAATAGTAATCAATTACGGGGTCATTAGTTCATAGCCCATATATGGA
GTTCCGCGTTACATAACTTACGGTAAATGGCCCGCCTGGCTGACCGCCCAACGACCCCCGCCCATTGACG
TCAATAATGACGTATGTTCCCATAGTAACGCCAATAGGGACTTTCCATTGACGTCAATGGGTGGAGTATT
TACGGTAAACTGCCCACTTGGCAGTACATCAAGTGTATCATATGCCAAGTACGCCCCCTATTGACGTCAA
TGACGGTAAATGGCCCGCCTGGCATTATGCCCAGTACATGACCTTATGGGACTTTCCTACTTGGCAGTAC
ATCTACGTATTAGTCATCGCTATTACCATGGTGATGCGGTTTTGGCAGTACATCAATGGGCGTGGATAGC
GGTTTGACTCACGGGGATTTCCAAGTCTCCACCCCATTGACGTCAATGGGAGTTTGTTTTGGCACCAAAA
TCAACGGGACTTTCCAAAATGTCGTAACAACTCCGCCCCATTGACGCAAATGGGCGGTAGGCGTGTACGG
TGGGAGGTCTATATAAGCAGAGCTCTCCCTATCAGTGATAGAGATCTCCCTATCAGTGATAGAGATCGTC
GACGAGCTCGTTTAGTGAACCGTCAGATCGCCTGGAGACGCCATCCACGCTGTTTTGACCTCCATAGAAG
ACACCGGGACCGATCCAGCCTCCGGACTCTAGCGTTTAAACTTAAGCTTGGTACCGAGCTCGGATCCACT
AGTCCAGTGTGGTGGAATTCTGCAGATATCCAGCACAGTGGCGGCCGCTCGAGACCATGAAGGACAACAC
CGTGCCCCTGAAGCTGATCGCCCTGCTGGCCAACGGCGAGTTCCACTCTGGCGAGCAGCTGGGCGAGACA
CTGGGCATGAGCAGAGCCGCCATCAACAAGCACATCCAGACCCTGCGGGACTGGGGCGTGGACGTGTTCA
CAGTGCCCGGCAAGGGCTACAGCCTGCCCGAGCCCATCCAGCTGCTGAACGCCAAGCAGATCCTGGGCCA
GCTGGATGGCGGATCTGTGGCCGTGCTGCCCGTGATCGACAGCACCAACCAGTATCTGCTCGACCGGATC
GGCGAGCTGAAGTCCGGCGACGCCTGTATCGCCGAGTACCAGCAGGCCGGCAGAGGCGGCAGGGGCAGAA
AGTGGTTCAGCCCCTTCGGCGCCAACCTGTACCTGAGCATGTTCTGGAGACTGGAACAGGGCCCAGCCGC
CGCTATTGGCCTGAGCCTGGTCATCGGCATCGTGATGGCCGAGGTGCTGCGGAAGCTGGGCGCCGACAAA
GTGCGCGTGAAGTGGCCCAACGACCTGTATCTGCAGGACCGGAAGCTGGCCGGCATCCTGGTGGAACTGA
CCGGCAAAACAGGCGACGCCGCCCAGATCGTGATCGGCGCTGGCATCAACATGGCCATGCGGCGGGTGGA
AGAGAGCGTGGTCAACCAGGGCTGGATCACCCTGCAGGAAGCCGGCATCAACCTGGACCGGAACACCCTG
GCCGCCATGCTGATCAGAGAGCTGAGAGCCGCCCTGGAACTGTTCGAGCAGGAAGGCCTGGCCCCCTACC
TGAGCAGATGGGAGAAGCTGGACAACTTCATCAACCGGCCCGTGAAACTGATCATCGGCGACAAAGAGAT
CTTCGGCATCAGCCGGGGCATCGACAAGCAGGGGGCCCTGCTCCTGGAACAGGACGGCATCATCAAGCCC
TGGATGGGCGGCGAGATCAGCCTGCGGAGCGCCGAGAAGTACCCATACGATGTTCCTGACTATGCCGGTA
CCGAGCTCGGATCCACCATGGCTAGCTGGAGCCACCCGCAGTTCGAGAAAGGTGGAGGTTCCGGAGGTGG
ATCGGGAGGTGGATCGTGGAGCCACCCGCAGTTCGAAAAAGCGGCCGATATCACAAGTTTGTACAAAAAA
GCAGGCTCCACCATGCCTCACAACTCCATCAGATCTGGCCATGGAGGGCTGAACCAGCTGGGAGGGGCCT
TTGTGAATGGCAGACCTCTGCCGGAAGTGGTCCGCCAGCGCATCGTAGACCTGGCCCACCAGGGTGTAAG
GCCCTGCGACATCTCTCGCCAGCTCCGCGTCAGCCATGGCTGCGTCAGCAAGATCCTTGGCAGGTACTAC
GAGACTGGCAGCATCCGGCCTGGAGTGATAGGGGGCTCCAAGCCCAAGGTGGCCACCCCCAAGGTGGTGG
AGAAGATTGGGGACTACAAACGCCAGAACCCTACCATGTTTGCCTGGGAGATCCGAGACCGGCTCCTGGC
TGAGGGCGTCTGTGACAATGACACTGTGCCCAGTGTCAGCTCCATTAATAGAATCATCCGGACCAAAGTG
CAGCAACCATTCAACCTCCCTATGGACAGCTGCGTGGCCACCAAGTCCCTGAGTCCCGGACACACGCTGA
TCCCCAGCTCAGCTGTAACTCCCCCGGAGTCACCCCAGTCGGATTCCCTGGGCTCCACCTACTCCATCAA
TGGGCTCCTGGGCATCGCTCAGCCTGGCAGCGACAAGAGGAAAATGGATGACAGTGATCAGGATAGCTGC
CGACTAAGCATTGACTCACAGAGCAGCAGCAGCGGACCCCGAAAGCACCTTCGCACGGATGCCTTCAGCC
AGCACCACCTCGAGCCGCTCGAGTGCCCATTTGAGCGGCAGCACTACCCAGAGGCCTATGCCTCCCCCAG
CCACACCAAAGGCGAGCAGGGCCTCTACCCGCTGCCCTTGCTCAACAGCACCCTGGACGACGGGAAGGCC
ACCCTGACCCCTTCCAACACGCCACTGGGGCGCAACCTCTCGACTCACCAGACCTACCCCGTGGTGGCAG
ATCCTCACTCACCCTTCGCCATAAAGCAGGAAACCCCCGAGGTGTCCAGTTCTAGCTCCACCCCTTCCTC
TTTATCTAGCTCCGCCTTTTTGGATCTGCAGCAAGTCGGCTCCGGGGTCCCGCCCTTCAATGCCTTTCCC
CATGCTGCCTCCGTGTACGGGCAGTTCACGGGCCAGGCCCTCCTCTCAGGGCGAGAGATGGTGGGGCCCA
CGCTGCCCGGATACCCACCCCACATCCCCACCAGCGGACAGGGCAGCTATGCCTCCTCTGCCATCGCAGG
CATGGTGGCAGGAAGTGAATACTCTGGCAATGCCTATGGCCACACCCCCTACTCCTCCTACAGCGAGGCC
TGGCGCTTCCCCAACTCCAGCTTGCTGAGTTCCCCATATTATTACAGTTCCACATCAAGGCCGAGTGCAC
CGCCCACCACTGCCACGGCCTTTGACCATCTGTTGGACCCAGCTTTCTTGTACAAAGTGGTGACGTAAGC
TAGGGGCCCGTTTAAACCCGCTGATCAGCCTCGACTGTGCCTTCTAGTTGCCAGCCATCTGTTGTTTGCC
CCTCCCCCGTGCCTTCCTTGACCCTGGAAGGTGCCACTCCCACTGTCCTTTCCTAATAAAATGAGGAAAT
TGCATCGCATTGTCTGAGTAGGTGTCATTCTATTCTGGGGGGTGGGGTGGGGCAGGACAGCAAGGGGGAG
GATTGGGAAGACAATAGCAGGCATGCTGGGGATGCGGTGGGCTCTATGGCTTCTGAGGCGGAAAGAACCA
GCTGGGGCTCTAGGGGGTATCCCC
[124 nt withheld, positions 3665-3788]
C
[91 nt withheld, positions 3790-3880]
AGGGTGATGGTTCACGTACCTAGAAGTTCCTATTCCGAAGTTCCTATTCTCTAGAAAGTATAGGAACTTC
CTTGGCCAAAAAGCCTGAACTCACCGCGACGTCTGTCGAGAAGTTTCTGATCGAAAAGTTCGACAGCGTC
TCCGACCTGATGCAGCTCTCGGAGGGCGAAGAATCTCGTGCTTTCAGCTTCGATGTAGGAGGGCGTGGAT
ATGTCCTGCGGGTAAATAGCTGCGCCGATGGTTTCTACAAAGATCGTTATGTTTATCGGCACTTTGCATC
GGCCGCGCTCCCGATTCCGGAAGTGCTTGACATTGGGGAATTCAGCGAGAGCCTGACCTATTGCATCTCC
CGCCGTGCACAGGGTGTCACGTTGCAAGACCTGCCTGAAACCGAACTGCCCGCTGTTCTGCAGCCGGTCG
CGGAGGCCATGGATGCGATCGCTGCGGCCGATCTTAGCCAGACGAGCGGGTTCGGCCCATTCGGACCGCA
AGGAATCGGTCAATACACTACATGGCGTGATTTCATATGCGCGATTGCTGATCCCCATGTGTATCACTGG
CAAACTGTGATGGACGACACCGTCAGTGCGTCCGTCGCGCAGGCTCTCGATGAGCTGATGCTTTGGGCCG
AGGACTGCCCCGAAGTCCGGCACCTCGTGCACGCGGATTTCGGCTCCAACAATGTCCTGACGGACAATGG
CCGCATAACAGCGGTCATTGACTGGAGCGAGGCGATGTTCGGGGATTCCCAATACGAGGTCGCCAACATC
TTCTTCTGGAGGCCGTGGTTGGCTTGTATGGAGCAGCAGACGCGCTACTTCGAGCGGAGGCATCCGGAGC
TTGCAGGATCGCCGCGGCTCCGGGCGTATATGCTCCGCATTGGTCTTGACCAACTCTATCAGAGCTTGGT
TGACGGCAATTTCGATGATGCAGCTTGGGCGCAGGGTCGATGCGACGCAATCGTCCGATCCGGAGCCGGG
ACTGTCGGGCGTACACAAATCGCCCGCAGAAGCGCGGCCGTCTGGACCGATGGCTGTGTAGAAGTACTCG
CCGATAGTGGAAACCGACGCCCCAGCACTCGTCCGAGGGCAAAGGAATAGCACGTACTACGAGATTTCGA
TTCCACCGCCGCCTTCTATGAAAGGTTGGGCTTCGGAATCGTTTTCCGGGACGCCGGCTGGATGATCCTC
CAGCGCGGGGATCTCATGCTGGAGTTCTTCGCCCACCCCAACTTGTTTATTGCAGCTTATAATGGTTACA
AATAAAGCAATAGCATCACAAATTTCACAAATAAAGCATTTTTTTCACTGCATTCTAGTTGTGGTTTGTC
CAAACTCATCAATGTATCTTATCATGTCTGTATACCGTCGACCTCTAGCTAGAGCTTGGCGTAATCATGG
TCATAGCTGTTTCCTGTGTGAAATTGTTATCCGCTCACAATTCCACACAACATACGAGCCGGAAGCATAA
AGTGTAAAGCCTGGGGTGCCTAATGAGTGAGCTAACTCACATTAATTGCGTTGCGCTCACTGCCCGCTTT
CCAGTCGGGAAACCTGTCGTGCCAGCTGCATTAATGAATCGGCCAACGCGCGGGGAGAGGCGGTTTGCGT
ATTGGGCGCTCTTCCGCTTCCTCGCTCACTGACTCGCTGCGCTCGGTCGTTCGGCTGCGGCGAGCGGTAT
CAGCTCACTCAAAGGCGGTAATACGGTTATCCACAGAATCAGGGGATAACGCAGGAAAGAACATGTGAGC
AAAAGGCCAGCAAAAGGCCAGGAACCGTAAAAAGGCCGCGTTGCTGGCGTTTTTCCATAGGCTCCGCCCC
CCTGACGAGCATCACAAAAATCGACGCTCAAGTCAGAGGTGGCGAAACCCGACAGGACTATAAAGATACC
AGGCGTTTCCCCCTGGAAGCTCCCTCGTGCGCTCTCCTGTTCCGACCCTGCCGCTTACCGGATACCTGTC
CGCCTTTCTCCCTTCGGGAAGCGTGGCGCTTTCTCATAGCTCACGCTGTAGGTATCTCAGTTCGGTGTAG
GTCGTTCGCTCCAAGCTGGGCTGTGTGCACGAACCCCCCGTTCAGCCCGACCGCTGCGCCTTATCCGGTA
ACTATCGTCTTGAGTCCAACCCGGTAAGACACGACTTATCGCCACTGGCAGCAGCCACTGGTAACAGGAT
TAGCAGAGCGAGGTATGTAGGCGGTGCTACAGAGTTCTTGAAGTGGTGGCCTAACTACGGCTACACTAGA
AGAACAGTATTTGGTATCTGCGCTCTGCTGAAGCCAGTTACCTTCGGAAAAAGAGTTGGTAGCTCTTGAT
CCGGCAAACAAACCACCGCTGGTAGCGGTGGTTTTTTTGTTTGCAAGCAGCAGATTACGCGCAGAAAAAA
AGGATCTCAAGAAGATCCTTTGATCTTTTCTACGGGGTCTGACGCTCAGTGGAACGAAAACTCACGTTAA
GGGATTTTGGTCATGAGATTATCAAAAAGGATCTTCACCTAGATCCTTTTAAATTAAAAATGAAGTTTTA
AATCAATCTAAAGTATATATGAGTAAACTTGGTCTGACAGTTACCAATGCTTAATCAGTGAGGCACCTAT
CTCAGCGATCTGTCTATTTCGTTCATCCATAGTTGCCTGACTCCCCGTCGTGTAGATAACTACGATACGG
GAGGGCTTACCATCTGGCCCCAGTGCTGCAATGATACCGCGAGACCCACGCTCACCGGCTCCAGATTTAT
CAGCAATAAACCAGCCAGCCGGAAGGGCCGAGCGCAGAAGTGGTCCTGCAACTTTATCCGCCTCCATCCA
GTCTATTAATTGTTGCCGGGAAGCTAGAGTAAGTAGTTCGCCAGTTAATAGTTTGCGCAACGTTGTTGCC
ATTGCTACAGGCATCGTGGTGTCACGCTCGTCGTTTGGTATGGCTTCATTCAGCTCCGGTTCCCAACGAT
CAAGGCGAGTTACATGATCCCCCATGTTGTGCAAAAAAGCGGTTAGCTCCTTCGGTCCTCCGATCGTTGT
CAGAAGTAAGTTGGCCGCAGTGTTATCACTCATGGTTATGGCAGCACTGCATAATTCTCTTACTGTCATG
CCATCCGTAAGATGCTTTTCTGTGACTGGTGAGTACTCAACCAAGTCATTCTGAGAATAGTGTATGCGGC
GACCGAGTTGCTCTTGCCCGGCGTCAATACGGGATAATACCGCGCCACATAGCAGAACTTTAAAAGTGCT
CATCATTGGAAAACGTTCTTCGGGGCGAAAACTCTCAAGGATCTTACCGCTGTTGAGATCCAGTTCGATG
TAACCCACTCGTGCACCCAACTGATCTTCAGCATCTTTTACTTTCACCAGCGTTTCTGGGTGAGCAAAAA
CAGGAAGGCAAAATGCCGCAAAAAAGGGAATAAGGGCGACACGGAAATGTTGAATACTCATACTCTTCCT
TTTTCAATATTATTGAAGCATTTATCAGGGTTATTGTCTCATGAGCGGATACATATTTGAATGTATTTAG
AAAAATAAACAAATAGGGGTTCCGCGCACATTTCCCCGAAAAGTGCCACCTGACGTCGACGGATCGGGAG
ATCTCCCGATCCCCTATGGTGCACTCTCAGTACAATCTGCTCTGATGCCGCATAGTTAAGCCAGTATCTG
CTCCCTGCTTGTGTGTTGGAGGTCGCTGAGTAGTGCGCGAGCAAAATTTAAGCTACAACAAGGCAAGGCT
TGACCGACAATTGCATGAAGAATCTGCTTAGGGTTAGGCGTTTTGCGCTGCTTCGCGATGTACGGGCCAG
ATATACGCGTT
Features (pLannotate 1.2.2; 27 found; start..end, strand, type, name):
      1..380     +  enhancer       CMV enhancer: human cytomegalovirus immediate early enhancer
    381..584     +  promoter       CMV promoter: human cytomegalovirus (CMV) immediate early promoter
    586..605     +  promoter       PLtetO-1 promoter (fragment): modified phage lambda PL promoter with tet operator sites (Lutz and Bujard, 1997)
    607..626     +  promoter       PLtetO-1 promoter (fragment): modified phage lambda PL promoter with tet operator sites (Lutz and Bujard, 1997)
    634..667     +  promoter       TRE3GV promoter (fragment): 3rd-generation Tet-responsive promoter that can be activated by binding of Tet-On® 3G, optimized for retroviral and lentiviral vectors
    827..1789    +  CDS            birA: BIRA_ECOLI - Also known as bioR, dhbB. Experimental evidence at protein level: Swiss-Prot protein existence level 1. Acts both as a biotin--[acetyl-CoA-carboxylase] ligase and a biotin-operon repressor. In the presence of ATP, BirA activates biotin to form the BirA-biotinyl-5'-adenylate (BirA-bio-5'-AMP or holoBirA) complex. HoloBirA can either transfer the biotinyl moiety to the biotin carboxyl carrier protein (BCCP) subunit of acetyl-CoA carboxylase, or bind to the biotin operator site and inhibit transcription of the operon. From Escherichia coli (strain K12).
   1790..1815    +  CDS            3xHA (fragment): three tandem HA epitope tags
   1847..1866    +  CDS            Strep-Tag II (fragment): peptide that binds Strep-Tactin®, an engineered form of streptavidin
   1907..1929    +  CDS            Strep-Tag II (fragment): peptide that binds Strep-Tactin®, an engineered form of streptavidin
   1943..1967    +  protein_bind   attB1: mutant version of attB; recombination site for the Gateway® BP reaction BP Clonase™
   1973..3322    +  CDS            PAX8: PAX8_HUMAN - Experimental evidence at protein level: Swiss-Prot protein existence level 1. Transcription factor for the thyroid-specific expression of the genes exclusively expressed in the thyroid cell type, maintaining the functional differentiation of such cells. From Homo sapiens (Human).
   3327..3351    -  protein_bind   attB2: mutant version of attB; recombination site for the Gateway® BP reaction BP Clonase™
   3395..3619    +  polyA_signal   bGH poly(A) signal: bovine growth hormone polyadenylation signal
   3623..3644    +  promoter       SV40 promoter (fragment): SV40 enhancer and early promoter
   3665..3898    +  rep_origin     f1 ori (fragment) (sequence partly withheld): f1 bacteriophage origin of replication; arrow indicates direction of (+) strand synthesis
   3903..3950    +  protein_bind   FRT: FLP-mediated recombination occurs in the 8-bp core sequence TCTAGAAA (Turan and Bode, 2011). FLP recombinase from the Saccharomyces cerevisiae 2μ plasmid
   3958..4980    +  CDS            HygR: aminoglycoside phosphotransferase from E. coli; aph(4)-Ia; confers resistance to hygromycin
   4990..5115    +  CDS            ble (fragment): BLE_KLEPN - Experimental evidence at protein level: Swiss-Prot protein existence level 1. Binding protein with a strong affinity to the bleomycin family of antibiotics. Binds to CL990; an antimitotic-antibiotic compound. From Klebsiella pneumoniae.
   5110..5231    +  polyA_signal   SV40 poly(A) signal: SV40 polyadenylation signal
   5304..5320    -  protein_bind   lac operator: The lac repressor binds to the lac operator to inhibit transcription in E. coli. This inhibition can be relieved by adding lactose or isopropyl-β-D-thiogalactopyranoside (IPTG). lac repressor encoded by lacI
   5328..5358    -  promoter       lac promoter: promoter for the E. coli lac operon
   5373..5394    -  protein_bind   CAP binding site: CAP binding activates transcription in the presence of cAMP. E. coli catabolite activator protein
   5407..5499    -  CDS            lacI (fragment): lac repressor; lacI; The lac repressor binds to the lac operator to inhibit transcription in E. coli. This inhibition can be relieved by adding lactose or isopropyl-β-D-thiogalactopyranoside (IPTG).
   5682..6270    -  rep_origin     ori: high-copy-number ColE1/pMB1/pBR322/pUC origin of replication
   6441..7301    -  CDS            AmpR: β-lactamase; bla; confers resistance to ampicillin, carbenicillin, and related antibiotics
   7302..7406    -  promoter       AmpR promoter: bla
   7465..7517    -  misc_feature   bom (fragment): basis of mobility region from pBR322
