[The description below was written by a language model from this plasmid's Addgene catalogue record and pLannotate feature annotations shown in this document.]
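Description:
MAC_N_PAX8 is a mammalian expression plasmid built on the MAC-tag-N backbone, carrying full-length, unmutated human PAX8, a paired-box transcription factor associated with thyroid-specific gene expression. It is propagated in E. coli through a high-copy ColE1/pUC-type origin with ampicillin resistance (AmpR under its own bla promoter). The PAX8 coding sequence was introduced by Gateway cloning and sits between attB1 and attB2 sites.

Expression is driven by the CMV enhancer and promoter. Short matches to tet-operator-containing promoters lie immediately downstream, suggesting a tetracycline-regulatable CMV/TetO arrangement, although the catalogue fields do not describe inducibility. Upstream of PAX8 and on the same strand lies the N-terminal MAC tag, which the feature table resolves into a birA-derived biotin ligase coding sequence followed by an HA epitope and two Strep-Tag II segments. The transcript ends at a bGH polyadenylation signal. This tag composition allows the same fusion protein to be used for Strep-Tactin affinity purification, HA detection and proximity-dependent biotinylation of neighbouring proteins.

Downstream, an FRT site directly precedes a hygromycin resistance gene with an SV40 poly(A) signal and no annotated full promoter of its own. This layout is typical of vectors designed for FLP-mediated integration into a genomic FRT landing site, where hygromycin selection identifies correct integrants. The record lists hygromycin as the mammalian selectable marker. According to the associated publication title, the construct belongs to a collection used to map protein interaction networks of human transcription factors.
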