Addgene plasmid #167788: MAC_N_PAX8
Purpose: Expresses PAX8 in mammalian cells
Depositing lab: Markku Varjosalo. Depositing organization: University of Helsinki. Publication: Human transcription factor protein interaction networks. Goos H, Kinnunen M, Salokas K, Tan Z, Liu X, Yadav L, Zhang Q, Wei GH, Varjosalo M. Nat Commun. 2022 Feb 9;13(1):766. doi: 10.1038/s41467-022-28341-5. PubMed 35140242.
Backbone
  Vector backbone: MAC-tag-N (#108078)
  Vector type: Mammalian Expression
  Selectable markers: Hygromycin
Growth in bacteria
  Bacterial resistance: Ampicillin, 100 μg/mL
  Growth temperature: 37°C
  Growth strain: DH5alpha
  Copy number: High Copy
Gene/Insert
  Gene/Insert name: PAX8 (alt names: Uniprot Q06710; ENSG00000125618)
  Species: H. sapiens (human)
  Mutation: no mutations
  Entrez Gene: PAX8 (a.k.a. PAX-8)
  Tag / fusion protein: MAC (N terminal on backbone)
  Cloning method: Gateway Cloning
Terms and licenses: Academic/Nonprofit Terms; Industry Terms: Not Available to Industry
How to cite: MAC_N_PAX8 was a gift from Markku Varjosalo (Addgene plasmid # 167788 ; http://n2t.net/addgene:167788 ; RRID:Addgene_167788)
